Addgene plasmid #139040: pJF6
Purpose: MosSCI SapTrap assembly: Cassette 3 for 4-cassette system
Depositing lab: Erik Griffin. Depositing organization: Dartmouth College and Medical School. Publication: SapTrap Assembly of Caenorhabditis elegans MosSCI Transgene Vectors. Fan X, Henau S, Feinstein J, Miller SI, Han B, Frokjaer-Jensen C, Griffin EE. G3 (Bethesda). 2019 Dec 17. pii: g3.119.400822. doi: 10.1534/g3.119.400822. PubMed 31848219.
Backbone
  Vector backbone: Zero blunt TOPO
  Backbone manufacturer: Thermo Fisher Scientific
  Backbone size w/o insert (bp): 3519
  Vector type: Worm Expression
Growth in bacteria
  Bacterial resistance: Kanamycin, 50 μg/mL
  Growth temperature: 37°C
  Growth strain: DH5alpha
  Copy number: High Copy
Gene/Insert
  Gene/Insert name: gfp (includes STOP codon, PATC introns)
  Species: C. elegans (nematode)
  Cloning method: TOPO Cloning
Terms and licenses: Academic/Nonprofit Terms; Industry Terms: Not Available to Industry
How to cite: pJF6 was a gift from Erik Griffin (Addgene plasmid # 139040 ; http://n2t.net/addgene:139040 ; RRID:Addgene_139040)
