[The description below was written by a language model from this plasmid's Addgene catalogue record and pLannotate feature annotations shown in this document.]
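Description:
pJF6 is a donor (module) plasmid for the SapTrap assembly system used to build Caenorhabditis elegans MosSCI transgene vectors. It supplies "Cassette 3" of the four-cassette assembly format. It is not a finished expression construct but a building block. In SapTrap cloning, modules are released with the type IIS enzyme SapI and ligated in a fixed order into a destination vector, here one designed for Mos1-mediated single-copy insertion into the worm genome. The record does not describe the flanking SapI sites or overhangs, and no worm promoter or 3' UTR is annotated, which fits those parts being provided by other cassettes.

The insert is a gfp coding sequence that includes its stop codon and carries PATC introns. These are introns rich in periodic A/T clusters, which are generally used to help transgenes resist germline silencing in C. elegans. The feature table agrees: GFP-matching coding sequence appears as four separated fragments spread over roughly 3.5 kb, as expected for exons interrupted by long introns. The short "LEU2 promoter" hits inside this region are most likely spurious matches to AT-rich intron sequence. The terminal stop codon suggests the module is meant to form the C-terminal end of a fusion protein.

The backbone is Zero Blunt TOPO, and the insert was introduced by TOPO cloning between the SP6 and T7 promoter sites. This disrupts the lacZα–ccdB fusion that normally counterselects empty vector. The plasmid is propagated in E. coli at high copy from a ColE1/pUC-type origin and selected with kanamycin through the Tn5 NeoR/KanR gene. A BleoR (Zeocin resistance) gene is also annotated.

The sequenced record is 7,136 nt.
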