Features (pLannotate 1.2.2; 20 found; start..end, strand, type, name):
      2..94      +  CDS            lacI (fragment): lac repressor; lacI; The lac repressor binds to the lac operator to inhibit transcription in E. coli. This inhibition can be relieved by adding lactose or isopropyl-β-D-thiogalactopyranoside (IPTG).
    107..128     +  protein_bind   CAP binding site: CAP binding activates transcription in the presence of cAMP. E. coli catabolite activator protein
    143..173     +  promoter       lac promoter: promoter for the E. coli lac operon
    181..197     +  protein_bind   lac operator: The lac repressor binds to the lac operator to inhibit transcription in E. coli. This inhibition can be relieved by adding lactose or isopropyl-β-D-thiogalactopyranoside (IPTG). lac repressor encoded by lacI
    239..257     +  promoter       SP6 promoter: promoter for bacteriophage SP6 RNA polymerase
    407..625     +  CDS            (3-F)Tyr-EGFP (fragment): (3-F)Tyr-EGFP is a basic (constitutively fluorescent) green fluorescent protein published in 2004, derived from Aequorea victoria.
   1238..1258    +  promoter       LEU2 promoter (fragment): S. cerevisiae LEU2
   1446..1466    +  promoter       LEU2 promoter (fragment): S. cerevisiae LEU2
   1526..1630    +  CDS            (3-F)Tyr-EGFP (fragment): (3-F)Tyr-EGFP is a basic (constitutively fluorescent) green fluorescent protein published in 2004, derived from Aequorea victoria.
   2589..2783    +  CDS            (3-F)Tyr-EGFP (fragment): (3-F)Tyr-EGFP is a basic (constitutively fluorescent) green fluorescent protein published in 2004, derived from Aequorea victoria.
   3674..3940    +  CDS            usGFP (fragment): usGFP is a basic (constitutively fluorescent) green fluorescent protein published in 2014, derived from Aequorea victoria.
   4025..4043    -  promoter       T7 promoter: promoter for bacteriophage T7 RNA polymerase
   4046..4193    +  CDS            lacZα (fragment): LacZα fragment of β-galactosidase; lacZ fragment
   4203..4506    +  CDS            ccdB (fragment): CcdB, a bacterial toxin that poisons DNA gyrase; ccdB; Plasmids containing the ccdB gene cannot be propagated in standard E. coli strains.
   4554..4823    +  CDS            tnpA (fragment): TN5P_ECOLX - Also known as tnp. Experimental evidence at protein level: Swiss-Prot protein existence level 1. Mediates transposition of transposon Tn5 by a 'cut and paste' mechanism. First, the monomeric transposase binds the 19 bp inverted DNA repeats flanking the transposon. Then, dimerization of the DNA- bound transposase creates a synaptic DNA complex. After nicking of the first DNA strand, excision of the transposon proceeds through a series of intermediates. The transposase then mediates the insertion of the transposon at a new site by strand transfer. The activity of the wild- type tran
   4855..5649    +  CDS            NeoR/KanR: aminoglycoside phosphotransferase from Tn5; aph(3')-II (or nptII); confers resistance to neomycin, kanamycin, and G418 (Geneticin®)
   5670..5720    -  misc_feature   bom (fragment): basis of mobility region from pBR322
   5747..5835    +  promoter       AmpR promoter (fragment): bla
   5855..6229    +  CDS            BleoR: antibiotic-binding protein; Sh ble from Streptoalloteichus hindustanus; confers resistance to bleomycin, phleomycin, and Zeocin™
   6367..6955    +  rep_origin     ori: high-copy-number ColE1/pMB1/pBR322/pUC origin of replication
>Addgene plasmid #139040 | pJF6 | addgene full sequence | sequence record 273961 | Addgene NGS Result
AGCGCCCAATACGCAAACCGCCTCTCCCCGCGCGTTGGCCGATTCATTAATGCAGCTGGCACGACAGGTT
TCCCGACTGGAAAGCGGGCAGTGAGCGCAACGCAATTAATGTGAGTTAGCTCACTCATTAGGCACCCCAG
GCTTTACACTTTATGCTTCCGGCTCGTATGTTGTGTGGAATTGTGAGCGGATAACAATTTCACACAGGAA
ACAGCTATGACCATGATTACGCCAAGCTATTTAGGTGACACTATAGAATACTCAAGCTATGCATCAAGCT
TGGTACCGAGCTCGGATCCACTAGTAACGGCCGCCAGTGTGCTGGAATTCGCCCTTGCAGCTCTTCGGGT
GGAAGCGGCTCCAAGGTAACACTTAGTTTTTGTTGCTCTGTTTAAAAATTAATTTTAAGGGAGAGGAGCT
GTTCACCGGAGTCGTCCCAATCCTCGTCGAGCTCGACGGGGACGTCAACGGACACAAGTTCTCCGTGTCC
GGAGAGGGAGAGGGAGATGCCACCTACGGAAAGCTCACCCTCAAGTTCATCTGCACCACCGGAAAGCTCC
CAGTCCCATGGCCAACCCTCGTCACCACCTTCTGCTACGGAGTCCAATGCTTCTCCCGTTACCCAGGTAA
GTTTTCTGTTTTATTTACTTGTTTTGAGAATTGGGATTTTTAGCTGAAAAATTGGATTTTAAGATGAAAA
ATTGAAATTTTCAACTAAAAATTTCAATTTTTAGCTGAAAAGTTAAATTTTTAGCTAAAGAGTGGGATTT
TTAGTTGAAAAATCGAGATTTCTAGCTAAAAAGTATGATTTTTAGCTGAAAGATTGGAATTTTAAGCAGA
AAAAATTGTATTTTTAGCTGATAAATCAAATTTTAAGCGGAAAAATTTGAATTTTTAGCTAAAAAATTCC
ATTTTCAACTAAAAATCGTGATTTTTAGCTTTAAAAATTGGATTTTTAGCTGAAAAATCGGATTTTTAGC
TGAAAATTGAAATTTTTTAGTTAAAAAGTGAGATTTTTTAACAGAAAAGTGAGATTTTTAGTTAAAAAAT
AATATTTTTAGCTAAAAAATACAATTTTCAACTAAAGATCGTGATTTTTAGCTTTAAAAATTGGATTTTT
AGCTAAAAAATCGGATTTTTAGCTGAAAATTGAAATTTTTTAGTTAAAAAGTGGGATTTTAAGATGAAAA
GTGAGATTTTTTAGCTGAAAAGTGAGATTTTCAGCTAAAAAATACAATTTTCAACTGAAAAATTGGGATT
TTTAGCTTTAAAAATTGGATTTTCAGCTTTAAAAATTGGATTTTTAGCTGAAAAGTGAGATTTTTAGTTG
AAAAATTGAAATGTTTAGCTGAAAAATTGGAATTTTTAAGTAAAAAAGTGGGATTTTAAGATGAAAAGTG
AGATGTTTTTAGCTGAAAAGTGAGATTTTTAGCTAAAAAATACAATTTTCAACTGAAAAATTGGGATTTT
TAGCTCAAAAGTGGGACGAAAGACGAAAAAAAAAATCGATTTTTTACCAAAAATTAGATTTTCAGACCAC
ATGAAGCGTCACGACTTCTTCAAGTCCGCCATGCCAGAGGGATACGTCCAAGAGCGTACCATCTTCTTCA
AGGACGACGGAAACTACAAGGTAAGTTATGTACGCGATTTCTCGGCGAAAAAATGGACTTTTTTGCTCAA
AAACTGAATTTTTCAGCTTTTTTTGCACTGAAAATGCTGAAAATTGGTTTTTTTGCTGAAAATTCACCGA
AAAAAGCTGAAAATATTGCAGAAATCGACGAAAAATGCCTTTTTTGCTGAAATTTCAGCCAGAAAATTGT
TCAGAATCGCAATTTCCTGCCAAAATCGACGTTTTTCGGCGAAAATTGGTAGATTTTGAACCGAAAATTG
TGAAAAATGGACTTTTTTGCTCAAAAACAGACTTTTTGAGCTTTTTTCACACTGAAAATGGTGGAAAATT
GGATTTTCCAGCAGAAAATTCGGAAATTTTCAATTTTTGGCGGAAATTTGACGAAAAATATATGAAAAAC
ACCGATTTTTGTCTGAAAAAGTTCAAAAGCCGAAAAATTGGCCAAAAATCTCCAAAATCGGACTTTTCTG
GCGTTTTTCGTGGAAAAATTGAAATTTTTTTGAAAAATTGAGCAAAAATCGCCGAAAAACCGCTAAAAAA
ACTGCCGAAATTGGCAATTTTGAGCTTAAAAAAACTTGAAAAATGCTCAAAATTACCCAATTTTCACCGG
AAATTGAGCTAAAATCGTCGAAAAAGACTGAATTTTCAATTTTTAGCTGAAAATCTGCCTATTTTCGGCT
AAAATTGCTTTAAAAACATTAAAATTCAAATTTTTTGGCTAAAAATACTCAGATTGCCCTTTTTTTTCTC
CAAAAATGACAAAAAAAAAATCAATCAGAAAAATGCGATTTTTTTTACAAAAATTGGCTTCAAAACGTCT
AAATTCTCCCTAATTTTTGCTGCTGAAAATTGTGCAAAAATCACCGAAAAATGACGATTTTAGGCTGAAA
ATCTTCAAAAAAAGCTCAAAATTCCCCACTTTTCACCGGAAAAAGACGAAAAAAGCTCCAAATTTATCGA
TTAACATTTTCAGACCCGTGCCGAGGTCAAGTTCGAGGGAGACACCCTCGTCAACCGTATCGAGCTCAAG
GGAATCGACTTCAAGGAGGACGGTAACATCCTGGGACACAAGCTGGAGTACAACTACAACTCCCACAACG
TCTACATCATGGCCGACAAGCAAAAGAACGGAATCAAGGTCAACTTCAAGGTAAGTTCTTTTTTTTGCTC
GTTTTTGAGTGAAAAATTGATGGAATTCACAAAAAATGGCCAAAGAATCCTCAAAATTGGCCGAAAATTC
TGAAAAATGACCTAAAAATCACCGAAAAACGGCCAAAAATTATCTGAAAATCGCCGAAAATCTCAAATTT
TGAGGAAATTCCCGCTAAAAATTAATAAAAATCACCGAAAAAAGGCCAAAAATTACCTAATAAAGGCCGA
AAATCGCCTAAAAAGGCCAAAAATTCTGAAAAATGGCCAAATTTCAATTTTTCACACACAAAAAATCCCT
GAATTTTCTATTTTTACTCGAAAAACTGTGGATTTACGGGGGTAAAAATTCAGTTTTTAGTGCTATTTCA
CAAGAAAAACACAGCATTTTCGACAAAAACTCCGATTTTTAAGCCAAAAATTTGAGGTTTTTAGTTTTTT
ACGTGAAAACCTGAACTTTTTGCCAAAAAAACACTTTTTTTTAGACTAAAAATCAATTTTCGATCAAAAA
TCACTAATTTTGCCTGAAAAAATATAGATTTTTCCACTTTTTCACTGAAAAAAAACTGGATTTTCACTAG
AAAATCAAGTTGTTTTTAGACCAAAAATTTTATTTTTCCGCTGAAAATTATCGTTTTTCAGTCAATTTTC
AGCTAAAAATCCCTGAAATTCTGGATTTTCAGCCAAAAAACTCGAAATTTTCCAAAAAAACCCCGTTTAA
AAATGAGTTTAGACTGAAAATTCCGATTTTTGAGCCAAAAATTTGATTTTTAATCGAAAAAAATTGGATT
TTCAACCAAAAAATCAGTTTTTCAGTGATTTTTAGAGTAAAAATCACTGATTTTAACACAAAATTCCAGT
TTTTCGTGATTTTTCACTAGAAAATCCCGATTTTTCCCCAAAAAATCCATTTTTCCGACTAAAAATCCCC
AAAGTAATTTTCAGATCCGTCACAACATCGAGGACGGATCGGTCCAACTCGCCGACCACTACCAACAAAA
CACCCCAATCGGTGACGGACCAGTCCTCCTCCCAGACAACCACTACCTCTCCACCCAATCCGCCCTCTCC
AAGGACCCAAACGAGAAGCGTGACCACATGGTCCTCCTCGAGTTCGTCACCGCCGCCGGAATCACCCACG
GAATGGACGAGCTCTACAAGTAACGAAGAGCTGCAAGGGCGAATTCTGCAGATATCCATCACACTGGCGG
CCGCTCGAGCATGCATCTAGAGGGCCCAATTCGCCCTATAGTGAGTCGTATTACAATTCACTGGCCGTCG
TTTTACAACGTCGTGACTGGGAAAACCCTGGCGTTACCCAACTTAATCGCCTTGCAGCACATCCCCCTTT
CGCCAGCTGGCGTAATAGCGAAGAGGCCCGCACCGATCGCCCTTCCCAACAGTTGCGCAGCCTATACGTA
CGGCAGTTTAAGGTTTACACCTATAAAAGAGAGAGCCGTTATCGTCTGTTTGTGGATGTACAGAGTGATA
TTATTGACACGCCGGGGCGACGGATGGTGATCCCCCTGGCCAGTGCACGTCTGCTGTCAGATAAAGTCTC
CCGTGAACTTTACCCGGTGGTGCATATCGGGGATGAAAGCTGGCGCATGATGACCACCGATATGGCCAGT
GTGCCGGTCTCCGTTATCGGGGAAGAAGTGGCTGATCTCAGCCACCGCGAAAATGACATCAAAAACGCCA
TTAACCTGATGTTCTGGGGAATATAAATGTCAGGCATGAGATTATCAAAAAGGATCTTCACCTAGATCCT
TTTCACGTAGAAAGCCAGTCCGCAGAAACGGTGCTGACCCCGGATGAATGTCAGCTACTGGGCTATCTGG
ACAAGGGAAAACGCAAGCGCAAAGAGAAAGCAGGTAGCTTGCAGTGGGCTTACATGGCGATAGCTAGACT
GGGCGGTTTTATGGACAGCAAGCGAACCGGAATTGCCAGCTGGGGCGCCCTCTGGTAAGGTTGGGAAGCC
CTGCAAAGTAAACTGGATGGCTTTCTTGCCGCCAAGGATCTGATGGCGCAGGGGATCAAGCTCTGATCAA
GAGACAGGATGAGGATCGTTTCGCATGATTGAACAAGATGGATTGCACGCAGGTTCTCCGGCCGCTTGGG
TGGAGAGGCTATTCGGCTATGACTGGGCACAACAGACAATCGGCTGCTCTGATGCCGCCGTGTTCCGGCT
GTCAGCGCAGGGGCGCCCGGTTCTTTTTGTCAAGACCGACCTGTCCGGTGCCCTGAATGAACTGCAAGAC
GAGGCAGCGCGGCTATCGTGGCTGGCCACGACGGGCGTTCCTTGCGCAGCTGTGCTCGACGTTGTCACTG
AAGCGGGAAGGGACTGGCTGCTATTGGGCGAAGTGCCGGGGCAGGATCTCCTGTCATCTCACCTTGCTCC
TGCCGAGAAAGTATCCATCATGGCTGATGCAATGCGGCGGCTGCATACGCTTGATCCGGCTACCTGCCCA
TTCGACCACCAAGCGAAACATCGCATCGAGCGAGCACGTACTCGGATGGAAGCCGGTCTTGTCGATCAGG
ATGATCTGGACGAAGAGCATCAGGGGCTCGCGCCAGCCGAACTGTTCGCCAGGCTCAAGGCGAGCATGCC
CGACGGCGAGGATCTCGTCGTGACCCATGGCGATGCCTGCTTGCCGAATATCATGGTGGAAAATGGCCGC
TTTTCTGGATTCATCGACTGTGGCCGGCTGGGTGTGGCGGACCGCTATCAGGACATAGCGTTGGCTACCC
GTGATATTGCTGAAGAGCTTGGCGGCGAATGGGCTGACCGCTTCCTCGTGCTTTACGGTATCGCCGCTCC
CGATTCGCAGCGCATCGCCTTCTATCGCCTTCTTGACGAGTTCTTCTGAATTATTAACGCTTACAATTTC
CTGATGCGGTATTTTCTCCTTACGCATCTGTGCGGTATTTCACACCGCATCAGGTGGCACTTTTCGGGGA
AATGTGCGCGGAACCCCTATTTGTTTATTTTTCTAAATACATTCAAATATGTATCCGCTCATGAGACAAT
AACCCTGATAAATGCTTCAATAATAGCACGTGAGGAGGGCCACCATGGCCAAGTTGACCAGTGCCGTTCC
GGTGCTCACCGCGCGCGACGTCGCCGGAGCGGTCGAGTTCTGGACCGACCGGCTCGGGTTCTCCCGGGAC
TTCGTGGAGGACGACTTCGCCGGTGTGGTCCGGGACGACGTGACCCTGTTCATCAGCGCGGTCCAGGACC
AGGTGGTGCCGGACAACACCCTGGCCTGGGTGTGGGTGCGCGGCCTGGACGAGCTGTACGCCGAGTGGTC
GGAGGTCGTGTCCACGAACTTCCGGGACGCCTCCGGGCCGGCCATGACCGAGATCGGCGAGCAGCCGTGG
GGGCGGGAGTTCGCCCTGCGCGACCCGGCCGGCAACTGCGTGCACTTCGTGGCCGAGGAGCAGGACTGAC
ACGTGCTAAAACTTCATTTTTAATTTAAAAGGATCTAGGTGAAGATCCTTTTTGATAATCTCATGACCAA
AATCCCTTAACGTGAGTTTTCGTTCCACTGAGCGTCAGACCCCGTAGAAAAGATCAAAGGATCTTCTTGA
GATCCTTTTTTTCTGCGCGTAATCTGCTGCTTGCAAACAAAAAAACCACCGCTACCAGCGGTGGTTTGTT
TGCCGGATCAAGAGCTACCAACTCTTTTTCCGAAGGTAACTGGCTTCAGCAGAGCGCAGATACCAAATAC
TGTTCTTCTAGTGTAGCCGTAGTTAGGCCACCACTTCAAGAACTCTGTAGCACCGCCTACATACCTCGCT
CTGCTAATCCTGTTACCAGTGGCTGCTGCCAGTGGCGATAAGTCGTGTCTTACCGGGTTGGACTCAAGAC
GATAGTTACCGGATAAGGCGCAGCGGTCGGGCTGAACGGGGGGTTCGTGCACACAGCCCAGCTTGGAGCG
AACGACCTACACCGAACTGAGATACCTACAGCGTGAGCTATGAGAAAGCGCCACGCTTCCCGAAGGGAGA
AAGGCGGACAGGTATCCGGTAAGCGGCAGGGTCGGAACAGGAGAGCGCACGAGGGAGCTTCCAGGGGGAA
ACGCCTGGTATCTTTATAGTCCTGTCGGGTTTCGCCACCTCTGACTTGAGCGTCGATTTTTGTGATGCTC
GTCAGGGGGGCGGAGCCTATGGAAAAACGCCAGCAACGCGGCCTTTTTACGGTTCCTGGCCTTTTGCTGG
CCTTTTGCTCACATGTTCTTTCCTGCGTTATCCCCTGATTCTGTGGATAACCGTATTACCGCCTTTGAGT
GAGCTGATACCGCTCGCCGCAGCCGAACGACCGAGCGCAGCGAGTCAGTGAGCGAGGAAGCGGAAG
