>Addgene plasmid #139040 | pJF6 | depositor partial sequence | sequence record 268993 | gfp with 2 SapI sites
GCAGCTCTTCGGGTGGAAGCGGCTCCAAGGTAACACTTAGTTTTTGTTGCTCTGTTTAAAAATTAATTTT
AAGGGAGAGGAGCTGTTCACCGGAGTCGTCCCAATCCTCGTCGAGCTCGACGGGGACGTCAACGGACACA
AGTTCTCCGTGTCCGGAGAGGGAGAGGGAGATGCCACCTACGGAAAGCTCACCCTCAAGTTCATCTGCAC
CACCGGAAAGCTCCCAGTCCCATGGCCAACCCTCGTCACCACCTTCTGCTACGGAGTCCAATGCTTCTCC
CGTTACCCAGGTAAGTTTTCTGTTTTATTTACTTGTTTCTGAGAATTGGGATTTTTAGCTGAAAAATTGG
ATTTTAAGATGAAAAATTGAAATTTTCAACTAAAAATTTCAATTTTTAGCTGAAAAGTTAAATTTTTAGC
TAAAGAGTGGGATTTTTAGTTGAAAAATCGAGATTTCTAGCTAAAAAGTATGATTTTTAGCTGAAAGATT
GGAATTTTAAGCAGAAAAAATTGTATTTTTAGCTGATAAATCAAATTTTAAGCGGAAAAATTTGAATTTT
TAGCTAAAAAATTCCATTTTCAACTAAAAATCGTGATTTTTAGCTTTAAAAATTGGATTTTTAGCTGAAA
AATCGGATTTTTAGCTGAAAATTGAAATTTTTTAGTTAAAAAGTGAGATTTTTTAACAGAAAAGTGAGAT
TTTTAGTTAAAAAATAATATTTTTAGCTAAAAAATACAATTTTCAACTAAAGATCGTGATTTTTAGCTTT
AAAAATTGGATTTTTAGCTAAAAAATCGGATTTTTAGCTGAAAATTGAAATTTTTTAGTTAAAAAGTGGG
ATTTTAAGATGAAAAGTGAGATTTTTTAGCTGAAAAGTGAGATTTTCAGCTAAAAAATACAATTTTCAAC
TGAAAAATTGGGATTTTTAGCTTTAAAAATTGGATTTTCAGCTTTAAAAATTGGATTTTTAGCTGAAAAG
TGAGATTTTTAGTTGAAAAATTGAAATGTTTAGCTGAAAAATTGGAATTTTTAAGTAAAAAAGTGGGATT
TTAAGATGAAAAGTGAGATGTTTTTAGCTGAAAAGTGAGATTTTTAGCTAAAAAATACAATTTTCAACTG
AAAAATTGGGATTTTTAGCTCAAAAGTGGGACGAAAGACGAAAAAAAAAATCGATTTTTTACCAAAAATT
AGATTTTCAGACCACATGAAGCGTCACGACTTCTTCAAGTCCGCCATGCCAGAGGGATACGTCCAAGAGC
GTACCATCTTCTTCAAGGACGACGGAAACTACAAGGTAAGTTATGTACGCGATTTCTCGGCGAAAAAATG
GACTTTTTTGCTCAAAAACTGAATTTTTCAGCTTTTTTTGCACTGAAAATGCTGAAAATTGGTTTTTTTG
CTGAAAATTCACCGAAAAAAGCTGAAAATATTGCAGAAATCGACGAAAAATGCCTTTTTTGCTGAAATTT
CAGCCAGAAAATTGTTCAGAATCGCAATTTCCTGCCAAAATCGACGTTTTTCGGCGAAAATTGGTAGATT
TTGAACCGAAAATTGTGAAAAATGGACTTTTTTGCTCAAAAACAGACTTTTTGAGCTTTTTTCACACTGA
AAATGGTGGAAAATTGGATTTTCCAGCAGAAAATTCGGAAATTTTCAATTTTTGGCGGAAATTTGACGAA
AAATATATGAAAAACACCGATTTTTGTCTGAAAAAGTTCAAAAGCCGAAAAATTGGCCAAAAATCTCCAA
AATCGGACTTTTCTGGCGTTTTTCGTGGAAAAATTGAAATTTTTTTGAAAAATTGAGCAAAAATCGCCGA
AAAACCGCTAAAAAAACTGCCGAAATTGGCAATTTTGAGCTTAAAAAAACTTGAAAAATGCTCAAAATTA
CCCAATTTTCACCGGAAATTGAGCTAAAATCGTCGAAAAAGACTGAATTTTCAATTTTTAGCTGAAAATC
TGCCTATTTTCGGCTAAAATTGCTTTAAAAACATTAAAATTCAAATTTTTTGGCTAAAAATACTCAGATT
GCCCTTTTTTTTCTCCAAAAATGACAAAAAAAAAATCAATCAGAAAAATGCGATTTTTTTTACAAAAATT
GGCTTCAAAACGTCTAAATTCTCCCTAATTTTTGCTGCTGAAAATTGTGCAAAAATCACCGAAAAATGAC
GATTTTAGGCTGAAAATCTTCAAAAAAAGCTCAAAATTCCCCACTTTTCACCGGAAAAAGACGAAAAAAG
CTCCAAATTTATCGATTAACATTTTCAGACCCGTGCCGAGGTCAAGTTCGAGGGAGACACCCTCGTCAAC
CGTATCGAGCTCAAGGGAATCGACTTCAAGGAGGACGGTAACATCCTGGGACACAAGCTGGAGTACAACT
ACAACTCCCACAACGTCTACATCATGGCCGACAAGCAAAAGAACGGAATCAAGGTCAACTTCAAGGTAAG
TTCTTTTTTTTGCTCGTTTTTGAGTGAAAAATTGATGGAATTCACAAAAAATGGCCAAAGAATCCTCAAA
ATTGGCCGAAAATTCTGAAAAATGACCTAAAAATCACCGAAAAACGGCCAAAAATTATCTGAAAATCGCC
GAAAATCTCAAATTTTGAGGAAATTCCCGCTAAAAATTAATAAAAATCACCGAAAAAAGGCCAAAAATTA
CCTAATAAAGGCCGAAAATCGCCTAAAAAGGCCAAAAATTCTGAAAAATGGCCAAATTTCAATTTTTCAC
ACACAAAAAATCCCTGAATTTTCTATTTTTACTCGAAAAACTGTGGATTTACGGGGGTAAAAATTCAGTT
TTTAGTGCTATTTCACAAGAAAAACACAGCATTTTCGACAAAAACTCCGATTTTTAAGCCAAAAATTTGA
GGTTTTTAGTTTTTTACGTGAAAACCTGAACTTTTTGCCAAAAAAACACTTTTTTTTAGACTAAAAATCA
ATTTTCGATCAAAAATCACTAATTTTGCCTGAAAAAATATAGATTTTTCCACTTTTTCACTGAAAAAAAA
CTGGATTTTCACTAGAAAATCAAGTTGTTTTTAGACCAAAAATTTTATTTTTCCGCTGAAAATTATCGTT
TTTCAGTCAATTTTCAGCTAAAAATCCCTGAAATTCTGGATTTTCAGCCAAAAAACTCGAAATTTTCCAA
AAAAACCCCGTTTAAAAATGAGTTTAGACTGAAAATTCCGATTTTTGAGCCAAAAATTTGATTTTTAATC
GAAAAAAATTGGATTTTCAACCAAAAAATCAGTTTTTCAGTGATTTTTAGAGTAAAAATCACTGATTTTA
ACACAAAATTCCAGTTTTTCGTGATTTTTCACTAGAAAATCCCGATTTTTCCCCAAAAAATCCATTTTTC
CGACTAAAAATCCCCAAAGTAATTTTCAGATCCGTCACAACATCGAGGACGGATCGGTCCAACTCGCCGA
CCACTACCAACAAAACACCCCAATCGGTGACGGACCAGTCCTCCTCCCAGACAACCACTACCTCTCCACC
CAATCCGCCCTCTCCAAGGACCCAAACGAGAAGCGTGACCACATGGTCCTCCTCGAGTTCGTCACCGCCG
CCGGAATCACCCACGGAATGGACGAGCTCTACAAGTAACGAAGAGCTGC
